Addgene plasmid #210981: pHTC-HaloTag_FBXW5:1-566
Purpose: Mammalian expression of full-length human FBXW5. C-terminal HaloTag.
Depositing lab: Cheryl Arrowsmith. Depositing organization: University of Toronto. Publication: A Target Class Ligandability Evaluation of WD40 Repeat-Containing Proteins. Ackloo S, Li F, Szewczyk M, Seitova A, Loppnau P, Zeng H, Xu J, Ahmad S, Arnautova YA, Baghaie AJ, Beldar S, Bolotokova A, Centrella PA, Chau I, Clark MA, Cuozzo JW, Dehghani-Tafti S, Disch JS, Dong A, Dumas A, Feng JA, Ghiabi P, Gibson E, Gilmer J, Goldman B, Green SR, Guie MA, Guilinger JP, Harms N, Herasymenko O, Houliston S, Hutchinson A, Kearnes S, Keefe AD, Kimani SW, Kramer T, Kutera M, Kwak HA, Lento C, Li Y, Liu J, Loup J, Machado RAC, Mulhern CJ, Perveen S, Righetto GL, Riley P, Shrestha S, Sigel EA, Silva M, Sintchak MD, Slakman BL, Taylor RD, Thompson J, Torng W, Underkoffler C, von Rechenberg M, Walsh RT, Watson I, Wilson DJ, Wolf E, Yadav M, Yazdi AK, Zhang J, Zhang Y, Santhakumar V, Edwards AM, Barsyte-Lovejoy D, Schapira M, Brown PJ, Halabelian L, Arrowsmith CH. J Med Chem. 2025 Jan 23;68(2):1092-1112. doi: 10.1021/acs.jmedchem.4c02010. Epub 2024 Nov 4. PubMed 39495097.
Backbone
  Vector backbone: pHTC-HaloTag
  Backbone manufacturer: Promega
  Vector type: Mammalian Expression
  Selectable markers: Neomycin (select with G418)
Growth in bacteria
  Bacterial resistance: Ampicillin, 100 μg/mL
  Growth temperature: 37°C
  Growth strain: DH5alpha
  Copy number: High Copy
Gene/Insert
  Gene/Insert name: FBXW5:M1-R566
  Species: H. sapiens (human)
  Insert size (bp): 1698
  Mutation: wild type
  Entrez Gene: FBXW5 (a.k.a. Fbw5)
  Promoter: CMV
  Tag / fusion protein: HaloTag (C terminal on insert)
  Cloning method: Ligation Independent Cloning
  Sequencing primers: 5′ CTTACTGACATCCACTTTGC; 3′ CAACATCGACGTAGTGCATG
Resource information
  A portion of this plasmid was derived from a plasmid made by: Mammalian Gene Collection (BC014297)
Terms and licenses: Academic/Nonprofit Terms; Industry Terms: Not Available to Industry
Depositor comments: 5' Cloning Site: EcoR1 (not destroyed), 3' Cloning Site: Xho1 (not destroyed). C terminal tag: lepttedlyfqsdndgseigtgfpfdphyvevlgermhyvdvgprdgtpvlflhgnptssyvwrniiphvapthrciapdligmgksdkpdlgyffddhvrfmdafiealgleevvlvihdwgsalgfhwakrnpervkgiafmefirpiptwdewpefaretfqafrttdvgrkliidqnvfiegtlpmgvvrpltevemdhyrepflnpvdreplwrfpnelpiagepanivalveeymdwlhqspvpkllfwgtpgvlippaeaarlakslpnckavdigpglnllqednpdligseiarwlstleisg.
How to cite: pHTC-HaloTag_FBXW5:1-566 was a gift from Cheryl Arrowsmith (Addgene plasmid # 210981 ; http://n2t.net/addgene:210981 ; RRID:Addgene_210981)
