[The description below was written by a language model from this plasmid's Addgene catalogue record and pLannotate feature annotations shown in this document.]
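Description:
pHTC-HaloTag_FBXW5:1-566 is a 7.8 kb mammalian expression plasmid built on Promega's pHTC-HaloTag backbone for producing full-length, wild-type human FBXW5 (residues M1–R566, a 1,698 bp open reading frame derived from a Mammalian Gene Collection clone) fused to a C-terminal HaloTag. In bacteria it is maintained at high copy through a ColE1/pUC-type origin and selected with ampicillin via the bla gene. A ColE1 cer site is also present, which helps keep the plasmid monomeric. For mammalian cells, an SV40 enhancer/early promoter drives a neomycin phosphotransferase cassette with a synthetic poly(A) signal, allowing G418 selection of stable transfectants.

The expression unit consists of the CMV immediate-early enhancer and promoter followed by a chimeric β-globin/immunoglobulin intron, which generally improves transcript processing and expression, and a T7 promoter just upstream of the coding region that would permit in vitro transcription. The FBXW5 coding sequence was inserted by ligation-independent cloning between retained EcoRI and XhoI sites and reads in frame through a short linker containing a TEV protease cleavage site into HaloTag, a modified bacterial dehalogenase that bonds covalently to chloroalkane ligands. An SV40 poly(A) signal lies downstream. Several small annotated fragments (SET1, T7 terminator, large T antigen, M13 ori, bom, Tn5 transposase) appear to be backbone remnants or partial annotation matches rather than functional parts.

FBXW5 is a WD40-repeat substrate-recognition subunit of SCF and DDB1–CUL4 E3 ubiquitin ligase complexes. The HaloTag fusion allows fluorescent labelling, capture or cell-based ligand-engagement assays, in line with the plasmid's origin in a study evaluating the ligandability of WD40 repeat proteins, although the record does not name a specific assay.
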