Features (pLannotate 1.2.2; 21 found; start..end, strand, type, name):
    140..517     +  enhancer       CMV enhancer: human cytomegalovirus immediate early enhancer
    519..718     +  promoter       CMV promoter: human cytomegalovirus (CMV) immediate early promoter
    857..989     +  intron         chimeric intron: chimera between introns from human β-globin and immunoglobulin heavy chain genes
   1033..1051    +  promoter       T7 promoter: promoter for bacteriophage T7 RNA polymerase
   1082..2779    +  CDS            FBXW5: FBXW5_HUMAN - Also known as FBW5. Experimental evidence at protein level: Swiss-Prot protein existence level 1. Substrate recognition component of both SCF (SKP1-CUL1-F-box protein) and DCX (DDB1-CUL4-X-box) E3 ubiquitin-protein ligase complexes. Substrate recognition component of the SCF(FBXW5) E3 ubiquitin-protein ligase complex which mediates the ubiquitination and subsequent proteasomal degradation of SASS6 during S phase, leading to prevent centriole reduplication. The SCF(FBXW5) complex also mediates ubiquitination and degradation of actin-regulator EPS8 during G2 phase, leading to the t
   2795..2815    +  CDS            TEV site: tobacco etch virus (TEV) protease recognition and cleavage site
   2831..3714    +  CDS            HaloTag® (fragment): modified bacterial dehalogenase that forms covalent bonds with chloroalkane derivatives
   3744..3793    +  CDS            SET1 (fragment): solubility-enhancement tag derived from T7 phage gene 10B
   3801..3820    +  terminator     T7 terminator (fragment): transcription terminator for bacteriophage T7 RNA polymerase
   3842..3963    -  polyA_signal   SV40 poly(A) signal: SV40 polyadenylation signal
   3986..4054    -  CDS            large T antigen (fragment): large T antigen from SV40 (simian virus 40)
   4059..4091    +  rep_origin     M13 ori (fragment): M13 bacteriophage origin of replication; arrow indicates direction of (+) strand synthesis
   4092..4143    -  misc_feature   bom (fragment): basis of mobility region from pBR322
   4208..4565    +  promoter       SV40 promoter: SV40 enhancer and early promoter
   4616..5407    +  CDS            neo: KKA2_KLEPN - Also known as kan, nptII. Experimental evidence at protein level: Swiss-Prot protein existence level 1. Resistance to kanamycin, neomycin, paromomycin, ribostamycin, butirosin and gentamicin B. From Klebsiella pneumoniae.
   5474..5522    +  polyA_signal   poly(A) signal: synthetic polyadenylation signal
   5543..5635    -  CDS            tnpA (fragment): TN5P_ECOLX - Also known as tnp. Experimental evidence at protein level: Swiss-Prot protein existence level 1. Mediates transposition of transposon Tn5 by a 'cut and paste' mechanism. First, the monomeric transposase binds the 19 bp inverted DNA repeats flanking the transposon. Then, dimerization of the DNA- bound transposase creates a synaptic DNA complex. After nicking of the first DNA strand, excision of the transposon proceeds through a series of intermediates. The transposase then mediates the insertion of the transposon at a new site by strand transfer. The activity of the wild- type tran
   5678..5782    +  promoter       AmpR promoter: bla
   5783..6643    +  CDS            AmpR: β-lactamase; bla; confers resistance to ampicillin, carbenicillin, and related antibiotics
   6801..7389    -  rep_origin     ori: high-copy-number ColE1/pMB1/pBR322/pUC origin of replication
   7505..7788    +  misc_feature   cer region: ColE1-derived recombination site that helps to maintain plasmids as monomers
>Addgene plasmid #210981 | pHTC-HaloTag_FBXW5:1-566 | addgene full sequence | sequence record 423320 | Addgene NGS Result
TCAATATTGGCCATTAGCCATATTATTCATTGGTTATATAGCATAAATCAATATTGGCTATTGGCCATTG
CATACGTTGTATCTATATCATAATATGTACATTTATATTGGCTCATGTCCAATATGACCGCCATGTTGGC
ATTGATTATTGACTAGTTATTAATAGTAATCAATTACGGGGTCATTAGTTCATAGCCCATATATGGAGTT
CCGCGTTACATAACTTACGGTAAATGGCCCGCCTGGCTGACCGCCCAACGACCCCCGCCCATTGACGTCA
ATAATGACGTATGTTCCCATAGTAACGCCAATAGGGACTTTCCATTGACGTCAATGGGTGGAGTATTTAC
GGTAAACTGCCCACTTGGCAGTACATCAAGTGTATCATATGCCAAGTCCGCCCCCTATTGACGTCAATGA
CGGTAAATGGCCCGCCTGGCATTATGCCCAGTACATGACCTTACGGGACTTTCCTACTTGGCAGTACATC
TACGTATTAGTCATCGCTATTACCATGGTGATGCGGTTTTGGCAGTACACCAATGGGCGTGGATAGCGGT
TTGACTCACGGGGATTTCCAAGTCTCCACCCCATTGACGTCAATGGGAGTTTGTTTTGGCACCAAAATCA
ACGGGACTTTCCAAAATGTCGTAATAACCCCGCCCCGTTGACGCAAATGGGCGGTAGGCGTGTACGGTGG
GAGGTCTATATAAGCAGAGCTGGTTTAGTGAACCGTCAGATCACTAGAAGCTTTATTGCGGTAGTTTATC
ACAGTTAAATTGCTAACGCAGTCAGTGCTTCTGACACAACAGTCTCGAACTTAAGCTGCAGAAGTTGGTC
GTGAGGCACTGGGCAGGTAAGTATCAAGGTTACAAGACAGGTTTAAGGAGACCAATAGAAACTGGGCTTG
TCGAGACAGAGAAGACTCTTGCGTTTCTGATAGGCACCTATTGGTCTTACTGACATCCACTTTGCCTTTC
TCTCCACAGGTGTCCACTCCCAGTTCAATTACAGCTCTTAAGGCTAGAGTATTAATACGACTCACTATAG
GGCTAGCAAAGCGATCGCTTCCGAATTCACCATGGACGAGGGCGGCACGCCCCTGCTCCCCGACAGCCTG
GTCTACCAGATCTTCCTGAGCCTGGGCCCGGCCGACGTGCTGGCCGCCGGGCTGGTGTGCCGCCAATGGC
AGGCCGTGTCGCGGGACGAGTTCCTGTGGAGGGAGCAGTTCTACCGCTACTACCAGGTGGCCCGCGACGT
GCCCCGACACCCAGCGGCCATGTCCTGGTACGAGGAGTTCCAGCGGCTGTATGACACGGTGCCCTGCGTG
GAGGTGCAGACGCTGCGGGAACACACAGACCAGGTCCTGCACCTCAGCTTCTCCCATTCCGGGTACCAGT
TCGCGTCCTGCTCCAAGGACTGCACTGTGAAGATCTGGAGCAACGACCTGACCATCTCGCTGCTGCACAG
CGCGGACATGCGGCCCTACAACTGGAGCTACACCCAGTTCTCCCAGTTCAACAAGGACGACTCGCTACTG
CTGGCCTCGGGGGTGTTCCTGGGGCCGCACAACTCCTCATCCGGCGAGATTGCTGTCATCAGCCTAGACT
CCTTCGCGCTGCTGTCCCGCGTGCGGAACAAGCCCTATGACGTGTTTGGCTGTTGGCTCACCGAGACCAG
CCTCATCTCGGGGAACCTGCACCGCATCGGAGATATCACCTCCTGCTCGGTGCTGTGGCTCAACAATGCC
TTCCAGGATGTGGAGTCAGAGAACGTCAACGTGGTGAAGCGGCTGTTCAAGATCCAGAACCTCAATGCCA
GCACCGTCCGCACGGTGATGGTGGCCGACTGCAGCCGCTTCGACAGCCCTGACCTGCTGCTGGAAGCCGG
TGACCCGGCCACGTCCCCCTGCCGCATCTTTGACCTGGGCAGCGACAACGAGGAGGTGGTGGCTGGCCCG
GCCCCCGCCCACGCCAAGGAGGGCTTGCGGCACTTTCTGGACCGCGTGCTGGAGGGGCGGGCGCAGCCAC
AGCTGTCGGAGCGCATGCTAGAGACCAAGGTGGCCGAGCTGCTGGCCCAGGGCCACACCAAGCCACCCGA
GCGCAGTGCCACAGGCGCCAAGAGCAAGTACCTCATCTTCACCACTGGCTGCCTCACCTACTCCCCACAC
CAGATCGGCATCAAGCAGATCCTGCCACACCAGATGACCACGGCAGGGCCCGTGCTGGGTGAGGGCCGGG
GCTCCGATGCCTTCTTCGACGCGCTGGACCACGTCATAGACATACACGGACACATCATCGGCATGGGCCT
GTCGCCCGACAACAGGTACCTGTACGTGAACAGCCGCGCCTGGCCCAACGGTGCGGTGGTGGCCGACCCC
ATGCAGCCGCCACCAATCGCGGAGGAGATTGACCTGCTGGTGTTCGACCTCAAGACCATGCGGGAGGTGA
GGCGGGCTCTGCGTGCGCACCGCGCCTACACGCCCAACGACGAGTGCTTCTTCATCTTCCTGGACGTCAG
CAGGGACTTCGTGGCCAGCGGGGCGGAGGACCGGCACGGCTACATCTGGGACCGCCACTACAACATCTGT
CTGGCCAGGCTGCGGCACGAGGATGTGGTCAACTCAGTGGTCTTCAGTCCCCAGGAGCAGGAGCTGCTGC
TCACGGCCAGCGACGACGCCACCATCAAAGCCTGGCGCTCCCCACGCACCATGCGCGTCCTCCAGGCACC
TCGCCCACGGCCTCGCACCTTCTTCTCCTGGCTTGCCAGCCAGAGGCGCCTCGAGCCAACCACTGAGGAT
CTGTACTTTCAGAGCGATAACGATGGATCCGAAATCGGTACTGGCTTTCCATTCGACCCCCATTATGTGG
AAGTCCTGGGCGAGCGCATGCACTACGTCGATGTTGGTCCGCGCGATGGCACCCCTGTGCTGTTCCTGCA
CGGTAACCCGACCTCCTCCTACGTGTGGCGCAACATCATCCCGCATGTTGCACCGACCCATCGCTGCATT
GCTCCAGACCTGATCGGTATGGGCAAATCCGACAAACCAGACCTGGGTTATTTCTTCGACGACCACGTCC
GCTTCATGGATGCCTTCATCGAAGCCCTGGGTCTGGAAGAGGTCGTCCTGGTCATTCACGACTGGGGCTC
CGCTCTGGGTTTCCACTGGGCCAAGCGCAATCCAGAGCGCGTCAAAGGTATTGCATTTATGGAGTTCATC
CGCCCTATCCCGACCTGGGACGAATGGCCAGAATTTGCCCGCGAGACCTTCCAGGCCTTCCGCACCACCG
ACGTCGGCCGCAAGCTGATCATCGATCAGAACGTTTTTATCGAGGGTACGCTGCCGATGGGTGTCGTCCG
CCCGCTGACTGAAGTCGAGATGGACCATTACCGCGAGCCGTTCCTGAATCCTGTTGACCGCGAGCCACTG
TGGCGCTTCCCAAACGAGCTGCCAATCGCCGGTGAGCCAGCGAACATCGTCGCGCTGGTCGAAGAATACA
TGGACTGGCTGCACCAGTCCCCTGTCCCGAAGCTGCTGTTCTGGGGCACCCCAGGCGTTCTGATCCCACC
GGCCGAAGCCGCTCGCCTGGCCAAAAGCCTGCCTAACTGCAAGGCTGTGGACATCGGCCCGGGTCTGAAT
CTGCTGCAAGAAGACAACCCGGACCTGATCGGCAGCGAGATCGCGCGCTGGCTGTCTACTCTGGAGATTT
CCGGTTAATAGAATTGGCATGCAAGCTGATCCGGCTGCTAACAAAGCCCGAAAGGAAGCTGAGTTGGCTG
CTGCCACCGCTGAGCAATAACTAGCATAACCCCTTGGGGCGGCCGCTTCGAGCAGACATGATAAGATACA
TTGATGAGTTTGGACAAACCACAACTAGAATGCAGTGAAAAAAATGCTTTATTTGTGAAATTTGTGATGC
TATTGCTTTATTTGTAACCATTATAAGCTGCAATAAACAAGTTAACAACAACAATTGCATTCATTTTATG
TTTCAGGTTCAGGGGGAGATGTGGGAGGTTTTTTTAAGCAAGTAAAACCTCTACAAATGTGGTAAAATCG
AATTTTAACAAAATATTAACGCTTACAATTTCCTGATGCGGTATTTTCTCCTTACGCATCTGTGCGGTAT
TTCACACCGCATACGCGGATCTGCGCAGCACCATGGCCTGAAATAACCTCTGAAAGAGGAACTTGGTTAG
GTACCTTCTGAGGCGGAAAGAACCAGCTGTGGAATGTGTGTCAGTTAGGGTGTGGAAAGTCCCCAGGCTC
CCCAGCAGGCAGAAGTATGCAAAGCATGCATCTCAATTAGTCAGCAACCAGGTGTGGAAAGTCCCCAGGC
TCCCCAGCAGGCAGAAGTATGCAAAGCATGCATCTCAATTAGTCAGCAACCATAGTCCCGCCCCTAACTC
CGCCCATCCCGCCCCTAACTCCGCCCAGTTCCGCCCATTCTCCGCCCCATGGCTGACTAATTTTTTTTAT
TTATGCAGAGGCCGAGGCCGCCTCGGCCTCTGAGCTATTCCAGAAGTAGTGAGGAGGCTTTTTTGGAGGC
CTAGGCTTTTGCAAAAAGCTTGATTCTTCTGACACAACAGTCTCGAACTTAAGGCTAGAGCCACCATGAT
TGAACAAGATGGATTGCACGCAGGTTCTCCGGCCGCTTGGGTGGAGAGGCTATTCGGCTATGACTGGGCA
CAACAGACAATCGGCTGCTCTGATGCCGCCGTGTTCCGGCTGTCAGCGCAGGGGCGCCCGGTTCTTTTTG
TCAAGACCGACCTGTCCGGTGCCCTGAATGAACTGCAGGACGAGGCAGCGCGGCTATCGTGGCTGGCCAC
GACGGGCGTTCCTTGCGCAGCTGTGCTCGACGTTGTCACTGAAGCGGGAAGGGACTGGCTGCTATTGGGC
GAAGTGCCGGGGCAGGATCTCCTGTCATCTCACCTTGCTCCTGCCGAGAAAGTATCCATCATGGCTGATG
CAATGCGGCGGCTGCATACGCTTGATCCGGCTACCTGCCCATTCGACCACCAAGCGAAACATCGCATCGA
GCGAGCACGTACTCGGATGGAAGCCGGTCTTGTCGATCAGGATGATCTGGACGAAGAGCATCAGGGGCTC
GCGCCAGCCGAACTGTTCGCCAGGCTCAAGGCGCGCATGCCCGACGGCGAGGATCTCGTCGTGACCCATG
GCGATGCCTGCTTGCCGAATATCATGGTGGAAAATGGCCGCTTTTCTGGATTCATCGACTGTGGCCGGCT
GGGTGTGGCGGACCGCTATCAGGACATAGCGTTGGCTACCCGTGATATTGCTGAAGAGCTTGGCGGCGAA
TGGGCTGACCGCTTCCTCGTGCTTTACGGTATCGCCGCTCCCGATTCGCAGCGCATCGCCTTCTATCGCC
TTCTTGACGAGTTCTTCTGAGCGGGACTCTGGGGTTCGAAATGACCGACCAAGCGACGCCCAACCTGCCA
TCACGATGGCCGCAATAAAATATCTTTATTTTCATTACATCTGTGTGTTGGTTTTTTGTGTGAATCGATA
GCGATAAGGATCCTCTTTGCGCTTGCGTTTTCCCTTGTCCAGATAGCCCAGTAGCTGACATTCATCCGGG
GTCAGCACCGTTTCTGCGGACTGGCTTTCTACGTAATGGTTTCTTAGACGTCAGGTGGCACTTTTCGGGG
AAATGTGCGCGGAACCCCTATTTGTTTATTTTTCTAAATACATTCAAATATGTATCCGCTCATGAGACAA
TAACCCTGATAAATGCTTCAATAATATTGAAAAAGGAAGAGTATGAGTATTCAACATTTCCGTGTCGCCC
TTATTCCCTTTTTTGCGGCATTTTGCCTTCCTGTTTTTGCTCACCCAGAAACGCTGGTGAAAGTAAAAGA
TGCTGAAGATCAGTTGGGTGCACGAGTGGGTTACATCGAACTGGATCTCAACAGCGGTAAGATCCTTGAG
AGTTTTCGCCCCGAAGAACGTTTTCCAATGATGAGCACTTTCAAAGTTCTGCTATGTGGCGCGGTATTAT
CCCGTATTGACGCCGGGCAAGAGCAACTCGGTCGCCGCATACACTATTCTCAGAATGACTTGGTTGAGTA
CTCACCAGTCACAGAAAAGCATCTTACGGATGGCATGACAGTAAGAGAATTATGCAGTGCTGCCATAACC
ATGAGTGATAACACTGCGGCCAACTTACTTCTGACAACTATCGGAGGACCGAAGGAGCTAACCGCTTTTT
TGCACAACATGGGGGATCATGTAACTCGCCTTGATCGTTGGGAACCGGAGCTGAATGAAGCCATACCAAA
CGACGAGCGTGACACCACGATGCCTGTAGCAATGGCAACAACGTTGCGCAAACTATTAACTGGCGAACTA
CTTACTCTAGCTTCCCGGCAACAATTAATAGACTGGATGGAGGCGGATAAAGTTGCAGGACCACTTCTGC
GCTCGGCCCTTCCGGCTGGCTGGTTTATTGCTGATAAATCTGGAGCCGGTGAGCGTGGGTCTCGCGGTAT
CATTGCAGCACTGGGGCCAGATGGTAAGCCCTCCCGTATCGTAGTTATCTACACGACGGGGAGTCAGGCA
ACTATGGATGAACGAAATAGACAGATCGCTGAGATAGGTGCCTCACTGATTAAGCATTGGTAATTCGAAA
TGACCGACCAAGCGACGCCCAACCGGTATCAGCTCACTCAAAGGCGGTAATACGGTTATCCACAGAATCA
GGGGATAACGCAGGAAAGAACATGTGAGCAAAAGGCCAGCAAAAGGCCAGGAACCGTAAAAAGGCCGCGT
TGCTGGCGTTTTTCCATAGGCTCCGCCCCCCTGACGAGCATCACAAAAATCGACGCTCAAGTCAGAGGTG
GCGAAACCCGACAGGACTATAAAGATACCAGGCGTTTCCCCCTGGAAGCTCCCTCGTGCGCTCTCCTGTT
CCGACCCTGCCGCTTACCGGATACCTGTCCGCCTTTCTCCCTTCGGGAAGCGTGGCGCTTTCTCATAGCT
CACGCTGTAGGTATCTCAGTTCGGTGTAGGTCGTTCGCTCCAAGCTGGGCTGTGTGCACGAACCCCCCGT
TCAGCCCGACCGCTGCGCCTTATCCGGTAACTATCGTCTTGAGTCCAACCCGGTAAGACACGACTTATCG
CCACTGGCAGCAGCCACTGGTAACAGGATTAGCAGAGCGAGGTATGTAGGCGGTGCTACAGAGTTCTTGA
AGTGGTGGCCTAACTACGGCTACACTAGAAGGACAGTATTTGGTATCTGCGCTCTGCTGAAGCCAGTTAC
CTTCGGAAAAAGAGTTGGTAGCTCTTGATCCGGCAAACAAACCACCGCTGGTAGCGGTGGTTTTTTTGTT
TGCAAGCAGCAGATTACGCGCAGAAAAAAAGGATTTCAAGAAGATCCTTTGATCTTTTCTACGGGGTCTG
ACGCTCAGTGGAACGAAAACTCACGTTAAGGGATTTTGGTCATGAGATTATCAAAAAGGATCTTCACCTA
GATCCTTTTATAGTCCGGAAATACAGGAACGCACGCTGGATGGCCCTTCGCTGGGATGGTGAAACCATGA
AAAATGGCAGCTTCAGTGGATTAAGTGGGGGTAATGTGGCCTGTACCCTCTGGTTGCATAGGTATTCATA
CGGTTAAAATTTATCAGGCGCGATTGCGGCAGTTTTTCGGGTGGTTTGTTGCCATTTTTACCTGTCTGCT
GCCGTGATCGCGCTGAACGCGTTTTAGCGGTGCGTACAATTAAGGGATTATGGTAAATCCACTTACTGTC
TGCCCTCGTAGCCATCGAGATAAACCGCAGTACTCCGGCCACGATGCGTCCGGCGTAGAGGATCGAGATC
T
