>Addgene plasmid #210981 | pHTC-HaloTag_FBXW5:1-566 | depositor partial sequence | sequence record 411442 | Insert sequence
ATGGACGAGGGCGGCACGCCCCTGCTCCCCGACAGCCTGGTCTACCAGATCTTCCTGAGCCTGGGCCCGG
CCGACGTGCTGGCCGCCGGGCTGGTGTGCCGCCAATGGCAGGCCGTGTCGCGGGACGAGTTCCTGTGGAG
GGAGCAGTTCTACCGCTACTACCAGGTGGCCCGCGACGTGCCCCGACACCCAGCGGCCATGTCCTGGTAC
GAGGAGTTCCAGCGGCTGTATGACACGGTGCCCTGCGTGGAGGTGCAGACGCTGCGGGAACACACAGACC
AGGTCCTGCACCTCAGCTTCTCCCATTCCGGGTACCAGTTCGCGTCCTGCTCCAAGGACTGCACTGTGAA
GATCTGGAGCAACGACCTGACCATCTCGCTGCTGCACAGCGCGGACATGCGGCCCTACAACTGGAGCTAC
ACCCAGTTCTCCCAGTTCAACAAGGACGACTCGCTACTGCTGGCCTCGGGGGTGTTCCTGGGGCCGCACA
ACTCCTCATCCGGCGAGATTGCTGTCATCAGCCTAGACTCCTTCGCGCTGCTGTCCCGCGTGCGGAACAA
GCCCTATGACGTGTTTGGCTGTTGGCTCACCGAGACCAGCCTCATCTCGGGGAACCTGCACCGCATCGGA
GATATCACCTCCTGCTCGGTGCTGTGGCTCAACAATGCCTTCCAGGATGTGGAGTCAGAGAACGTCAACG
TGGTGAAGCGGCTGTTCAAGATCCAGAACCTCAATGCCAGCACCGTCCGCACGGTGATGGTGGCCGACTG
CAGCCGCTTCGACAGCCCTGACCTGCTGCTGGAAGCCGGTGACCCGGCCACGTCCCCCTGCCGCATCTTT
GACCTGGGCAGCGACAACGAGGAGGTGGTGGCTGGCCCGGCCCCCGCCCACGCCAAGGAGGGCTTGCGGC
ACTTTCTGGACCGCGTGCTGGAGGGGCGGGCGCAGCCACAGCTGTCGGAGCGCATGCTAGAGACCAAGGT
GGCCGAGCTGCTGGCCCAGGGCCACACCAAGCCACCCGAGCGCAGTGCCACAGGCGCCAAGAGCAAGTAC
CTCATCTTCACCACTGGCTGCCTCACCTACTCCCCACACCAGATCGGCATCAAGCAGATCCTGCCACACC
AGATGACCACGGCAGGGCCCGTGCTGGGTGAGGGCCGGGGCTCCGATGCCTTCTTCGACGCGCTGGACCA
CGTCATAGACATACACGGACACATCATCGGCATGGGCCTGTCGCCCGACAACAGGTACCTGTACGTGAAC
AGCCGCGCCTGGCCCAACGGTGCGGTGGTGGCCGACCCCATGCAGCCGCCACCAATCGCGGAGGAGATTG
ACCTGCTGGTGTTCGACCTCAAGACCATGCGGGAGGTGAGGCGGGCTCTGCGTGCGCACCGCGCCTACAC
GCCCAACGACGAGTGCTTCTTCATCTTCCTGGACGTCAGCAGGGACTTCGTGGCCAGCGGGGCGGAGGAC
CGGCACGGCTACATCTGGGACCGCCACTACAACATCTGTCTGGCCAGGCTGCGGCACGAGGATGTGGTCA
ACTCAGTGGTCTTCAGTCCCCAGGAGCAGGAGCTGCTGCTCACGGCCAGCGACGACGCCACCATCAAAGC
CTGGCGCTCCCCACGCACCATGCGCGTCCTCCAGGCACCTCGCCCACGGCCTCGCACCTTCTTCTCCTGG
CTTGCCAGCCAGAGGCGC
